>Addgene plasmid #204018 | pUCmini-NFKB1-PGK-EGFP | addgene full sequence | sequence record 420418 | Addgene NGS Result
CCAATGATGCGGCCGCCCTGCCTTCTTCCTTTGATTTCCATCAACCACCAGTTTCTTTCTCATCAATCAT
TTACCCAGCTTTTGTGACCAAGAATTTTGATGAGGATGCAGAGGAAGGCATGTTCTTGGTTAATAGGAAA
GGAGGCTTCATGACAACACAGCATCCTCTAAGATGTGTTGCTCCAACTTTCACAATACATATTGTGTTTT
AAGTGGCCTGCTTCTTGGAGTGTATCTTCCCACTACACAAAACAACCACCATTAACATTTTCATTTACTT
CCACCCTGTCATTTGTTCATCACATACTTTTAAAAACAGGGCTGTAATCATGTATATACATATATGAATA
ACTTTATATTGTACTTTTTATACTTACTGGCTTATCATAAACATGTTTCCATGTTGCTGGAGAGTCAGAT
ATGCTAACTTTTGGAATGTGCTTCTTATATAGATCTGCAACTGAATTCCCACGGGGTTGGGGTTGCGCCT
TTTCCAAGGCAGCCCTGGGTTTGCGCAGGGACGCGGCTGCTCTGGGCGTGGTTCCGGGAAACGCAGCGGC
GCCGACCCTGGGTCTCGCACATTCTTCACGTCCGTTCGCAGCGTCACCCGGATCTTCGCCGCTACCCTTG
TGGGCCCCCCGGCGACGCTTCCTGCTCCGCCCCTAAGTCGGGAAGGTTCCTTGCGGTTCGCGGCGTGCCG
GACGTGACAAACGGAAGCCGCACGTCTCACTAGTACCCTCGCAGACGGACAGCGCCAGGGAGCAATGGCA
GCGCGCCGACCGCGATGGGCTGTGGCCAATAGCGGCTGCTCAGCGGGGCGCGCCGAGAGCAGCGGCCGGG
AAGGGGCGGTGCGGGAGGCGGGGTGTGGGGCGGTAGTGTGGGCCCTGTTCCTGCCCGCGCGGTGTTCCGC
ATTCTGCAAGCCTCCGGAGCGCACGTCGGCAGTCGGCTCCCTCGTTGACCGAATCACCGACCTCTCTCCC
CAGGGGGATCCACCGGTCGCCACCATGGTGAGCAAGGGCGAGGAGCTGTTCACCGGGGTGGTGCCCATCC
TGGTCGAGCTGGACGGCGACGTAAACGGCCACAAGTTCAGCGTGTCCGGCGAGGGCGAGGGCGATGCCAC
CTACGGCAAGCTGACCCTGAAGTTCATCTGCACCACCGGCAAGCTGCCCGTGCCCTGGCCCACCCTCGTG
ACCACCCTGACCTACGGCGTGCAGTGCTTCAGCCGCTACCCCGACCACATGAAGCAGCACGACTTCTTCA
AGTCCGCCATGCCCGAAGGCTACGTCCAGGAGCGCACCATCTTCTTCAAGGACGACGGCAACTACAAGAC
CCGCGCCGAGGTGAAGTTCGAGGGCGACACCCTGGTGAACCGCATCGAGCTGAAGGGCATCGACTTCAAG
GAGGACGGCAACATCCTGGGGCACAAGCTGGAGTACAACTACAACAGCCACAACGTCTATATCATGGCCG
ACAAGCAGAAGAACGGCATCAAGGTGAACTTCAAGATCCGCCACAACATCGAGGACGGCAGCGTGCAGCT
CGCCGACCACTACCAGCAGAACACCCCCATCGGCGACGGCCCCGTGCTGCTGCCCGACAACCACTACCTG
AGCACCCAGTCCGCCCTGAGCAAAGACCCCAACGAGAAGCGCGATCACATGGTCCTGCTGGAGTTCGTGA
CCGCCGCCGGGATCACTCTCGGCATGGACGAGCTGTACAAGTAAGTCGACCTGTGCCTTCTAGTTGCCAG
CCATCTGTTGTTTGCCCCTCCCCCGTGCCTTCCTTGACCCTGGAAGGTGCCACTCCCACTGTCCTTTCCT
AATAAAATGAGGAAATTGCATCATGTCGGACCAGCAAAGGTTATTGTTCAGTTGGTCACAAATGGAAAAA
ATATCCACCTGCATGCCCACAGCCTGGTGGGAAAACACTGTGAGGATGGGATCTGCACTGTAACTGCTGG
ACCCAAGGACATGGTGGTCGGGTAAGTAGGGGTATATGATGCTGTGGAAGGTAGGAACAGATAGAATATG
GGATGCAGGAACTTAGAATGAACAGGCCCCTTTCATTAGGGACCTTTCTGAGACCCTCAGATGACCTCAA
AAAACTGTGTAAACTTGTGCTTTCATTTGGACTCCAGGAAGTAAGGTGACCACATGTCTGGATTTGCTTG
AGACAGCCCGGTTTGCCCCTGACCTAATTGTTTATAGCACCCTCTTCTACTCTTAAAGGTGGCCCAATTT
GGATGATCACTTATATGTGGTCACTTGACCTACAAGGTATTTGTGCCACGCGGCCGCATCGGAAAGAACA
TGTGAGCAAAAGGCCAGCAAAAGGCCAGGAACCGTAAAAAGGCCGCGTTGCTGGCGTTTTTCCATAGGCT
CCGCCCCCCTGACGAGCATCACAAAAATCGACGCTCAAGTCAGAGGTGGCGAAACCCGACAGGACTATAA
AGATACCAGGCGTTTCCCCCTGGAAGCTCCCTCGTGCGCTCTCCTGTTCCGACCCTGCCGCTTACCGGAT
ACCTGTCCGCCTTTCTCCCTTCGGGAAGCGTGGCGCTTTCTCATAGCTCACGCTGTAGGTATCTCAGTTC
GGTGTAGGTCGTTCGCTCCAAGCTGGGCTGTGTGCACGAACCCCCCGTTCAGCCCGACCGCTGCGCCTTA
TCCGGTAACTATCGTCTTGAGTCCAACCCGGTAAGACACGACTTATCGCCACTGGCAGCAGCCACTGGTA
ACAGGATTAGCAGAGCGAGGTATGTAGGCGGTGCTACAGAGTTCTTGAAGTGGTGGCCTAACTACGGCTA
CACTAGAAGAACAGTATTTGGTATCTGCGCTCTGCTGAAGCCAGTTACCTTCGGAAAAAGAGTTGGTAGC
TCTTGATCCGGCAAACAAACCACCGCTGGTAGCGGTGGTTTTTTTGTTTGCAAGCAGCAGATTACGCGCA
GAAAAAAAGGATCTCAAGAAGATCCTTTGATCTTTTCTACGGGGTCTGACGCTCAGTGGAACGAAAACTC
ACGTTAAGGGATTTTGGTCATGAGATTATCAAAAAGGATCTTCACCTAGATCCTTTTAAATTAAAAATGA
AGTTTTAAATCAATCTAAAGTATATATGAGTAAACTTGGTCTGACAGTTACCAATGCTTAATCAGTGAGG
CACCTATCTCAGCGATCTGTCTATTTCGTTCATCCATAGTTGCCTGACTCCCCGTCGTGTAGATAACTAC
GATACGGGAGGGCTTACCATCTGGCCCCAGTGCTGCAATGATACCGCGAGACCCACGCTCACCGGCTCCA
GATTTATCAGCAATAAACCAGCCAGCCGGAAGGGCCGAGCGCAGAAGTGGTCCTGCAACTTTATCCGCCT
CCATCCAGTCTATTAATTGTTGCCGGGAAGCTAGAGTAAGTAGTTCGCCAGTTAATAGTTTGCGCAACGT
TGTTGCCATTGCTACAGGCATCGTGGTGTCACGCTCGTCGTTTGGTATGGCTTCATTCAGCTCCGGTTCC
CAACGATCAAGGCGAGTTACATGATCCCCCATGTTGTGCAAAAAAGCGGTTAGCTCCTTCGGTCCTCCGA
TCGTTGTCAGAAGTAAGTTGGCCGCAGTGTTATCACTCATGGTTATGGCAGCACTGCATAATTCTCTTAC
TGTCATGCCATCCGTAAGATGCTTTTCTGTGACTGGTGAGTACTCAACCAAGTCATTCTGAGAATAGTGT
ATGCGGCGACCGAGTTGCTCTTGCCCGGCGTCAATACGGGATAATACCGCGCCACATAGCAGAACTTTAA
AAGTGCTCATCATTGGAAAACGTTCTTCGGGGCGAAAACTCTCAAGGATCTTACCGCTGTTGAGATCCAG
TTCGATGTAACCCACTCGTGCACCCAACTGATCTTCAGCATCTTTTACTTTCACCAGCGTTTCTGGGTGA
GCAAAAACAGGAAGGCAAAATGCCGCAAAAAAGGGAATAAGGGCGACACGGAAATGTTGAATACTCATAC
TCTTCCTTTTTCAATATTATTGAAGCATTTATCAGGGTTATTGTCTCATGAGCGGATACATATTTGAATG
TATTTAGAAAAATAAACAAATAGGGGTTCCGCGCACATTTCCCCGAAAAGTGCCACCTGACGTC
Features (pLannotate 1.2.2; 6 found; start..end, strand, type, name):
    473..983     +  promoter       hPGK promoter: human phosphoglycerate kinase 1 promoter
   1005..1724    +  CDS            EGFP: the original enhanced GFP (Yang et al., 1996) mammalian codon-optimized
   1731..1842    +  polyA_signal   bGH poly(A) signal: bovine growth hormone polyadenylation signal
   2369..2957    -  rep_origin     ori: high-copy-number ColE1/pMB1/pBR322/pUC origin of replication
   3128..3988    -  CDS            AmpR: β-lactamase; bla; confers resistance to ampicillin, carbenicillin, and related antibiotics
   3989..4093    -  promoter       AmpR promoter: bla
