[The description below was written by a language model from this plasmid's Addgene catalogue record and pLannotate feature annotations shown in this document.]
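Description:
pUCmini-NFKB1-PGK-EGFP is a small (about 4.1 kb) bacterial plasmid built on the pUC-mini backbone and catalogued as a mammalian expression/CRISPR vector. It serves as a homologous donor template for knocking out NFKB1 while marking edited cells with EGFP. It is propagated in E. coli through a high-copy ColE1/pUC-type origin of replication and is selected with ampicillin via a β-lactamase (AmpR) gene driven by its own bla promoter. No mammalian selection marker or viral elements are annotated.

The payload is a compact reporter cassette. The human phosphoglycerate kinase 1 (PGK) promoter, a constitutive promoter active in many mammalian cell types, drives the mammalian codon-optimized EGFP coding sequence, and the transcript is terminated by the bovine growth hormone polyadenylation signal. The feature table leaves unannotated stretches of a few hundred bases on either side of this cassette. Given the stated purpose, these are presumably the NFKB1 homology arms, but the record does not annotate them or give their lengths, species, or the targeted position in the gene.

In a design of this kind, a nuclease-induced double-strand break at the target locus is repaired by homology-directed repair using the donor. The PGK-EGFP cassette is thereby inserted into the gene, disrupting it, and green fluorescence allows the edited cells to be identified or sorted. The plasmid carries no annotated guide RNA or Cas9 component, so these would have to be supplied separately. The associated publication concerns NFKB signalling in the FOXP3-dependent regulatory T cell program, which is consistent with use in studying NFKB1 loss of function in that setting.
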