Addgene plasmid #204018: pUCmini-NFKB1-PGK-EGFP
Purpose: Homologous donor template for NFKB1 knockout expressing EGFP
Depositing lab: Yohei Sato. Depositing organization: Jikei University. Publication: Non-canonical NFKB signaling endows suppressive function through FOXP3-dependent regulatory T cell program. Sato Y, Osada E, Manome Y. Heliyon. 2023 Nov 26;9(12):e22911. doi: 10.1016/j.heliyon.2023.e22911. eCollection 2023 Dec. PubMed 38125410.
Backbone
  Vector backbone: pUC-mini
  Vector type: Mammalian Expression, CRISPR
Growth in bacteria
  Bacterial resistance: Ampicillin, 100 μg/mL
  Growth temperature: 37°C
  Growth strain: DH5alpha
  Copy number: Unknown
Gene/Insert
  Gene/Insert name: EGFP
  Promoter: PGK
  Cloning method: Ligation Independent Cloning
  Sequencing primers: 5′ atggtgagcaagggcgaggagctg
Terms and licenses: Academic/Nonprofit Terms; Industry Terms: Not Available to Industry
How to cite: pUCmini-NFKB1-PGK-EGFP was a gift from Yohei Sato (Addgene plasmid # 204018 ; http://n2t.net/addgene:204018 ; RRID:Addgene_204018)
